Addgene plasmid #62385: pJW1515
Purpose: pFA6a Osm1-yoEGFP::LEU2
Depositing lab: Jonathan Weissman. Depositing organization: University of California, San Francisco (UCSF). Publication: Targeting and plasticity of mitochondrial proteins revealed by proximity-specific ribosome profiling. Williams CC, Jan CH, Weissman JS. Science. 2014 Nov 7;346(6210):748-51. doi: 10.1126/science.1257522. PubMed 25378625.
Backbone
  Vector backbone: pFA6a
  Total vector size (bp): 7164
  Vector type: Yeast Expression
  Selectable markers: LEU2
Growth in bacteria
  Bacterial resistance: Ampicillin, 100 μg/mL
  Growth temperature: 37°C
  Growth strain: DH5alpha
  Copy number: High Copy
Gene/Insert
  Gene/Insert name: OSM1-EGFP fusion
  Species: S. cerevisiae (budding yeast)
  Insert size (bp): 2244
  Promoter: Adh1p
  Tag / fusion protein: EGFP (C terminal on insert)
  Cloning method: Gibson Cloning
  Sequencing primers: 5′ oCW133
Terms and licenses: Academic/Nonprofit Terms; Industry Terms: Not Available to Industry
How to cite: pJW1515 was a gift from Jonathan Weissman (Addgene plasmid # 62385 ; http://n2t.net/addgene:62385 ; RRID:Addgene_62385)
