[The description below was written by a language model from this plasmid's Addgene catalogue record and pLannotate feature annotations shown in this document.]
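Description:
pJW1515 is a 7,164 bp yeast expression construct built on the pFA6a backbone, carrying a fusion of the Saccharomyces cerevisiae OSM1 gene to a yeast-optimised EGFP together with a LEU2 marker. In E. coli it is maintained at high copy from a ColE1/pUC-type origin and selected with ampicillin through the β-lactamase gene and its native promoter. No yeast replication origin (2μ or CEN/ARS) appears in the feature table. This fits the usual role of pFA6a-series plasmids as cassette templates or integrating vectors rather than episomes, although the record does not say how the construct is delivered into yeast. T7 and SP6 promoters flank the cassette region, and short lacI, rop and bom fragments are backbone remnants with no evident function.

The payload is a single expression unit, assembled by Gibson cloning. A roughly 400 bp ADH1 promoter drives the OSM1 coding sequence, which is joined through a short linker to a C-terminal GFP (annotated by the software as GFP S65T, and described by the depositor as yoEGFP). The unit ends with the ADH1 terminator. OSM1 encodes a soluble fumarate reductase that reduces fumarate to succinate and helps maintain redox balance under anaerobic conditions. Downstream, the LEU2 gene, encoding 3-isopropylmalate dehydrogenase, allows selection by leucine prototrophy in leu2 strains.

The C-terminal fluorescent tag allows the subcellular distribution of Osm1 to be visualised in living cells. The associated study concerned mitochondrial protein targeting examined by proximity-specific ribosome profiling, so the construct was most likely used to examine Osm1 localisation, though the record gives no further detail of the experiment.
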