Features (pLannotate 1.2.2; 13 found; start..end, strand, type, name):
     75..93      -  promoter       T7 promoter: promoter for bacteriophage T7 RNA polymerase
    115..168     -  CDS            lacI (fragment): lac repressor; lacI; The lac repressor binds to the lac operator to inhibit transcription in E. coli. This inhibition can be relieved by adding lactose or isopropyl-β-D-thiogalactopyranoside (IPTG).
    351..939     -  rep_origin     ori: high-copy-number ColE1/pMB1/pBR322/pUC origin of replication
   1110..1970    -  CDS            AmpR: β-lactamase; bla; confers resistance to ampicillin, carbenicillin, and related antibiotics
   1971..2075    -  promoter       AmpR promoter: bla
   2170..2205    +  CDS            rop (fragment): Rop protein, which maintains plasmids at low copy number; rop
   2307..2358    +  misc_feature   bom (fragment): basis of mobility region from pBR322
   2421..2439    +  promoter       SP6 promoter: promoter for bacteriophage SP6 RNA polymerase
   2495..2891    +  promoter       ADH1 promoter: S. cerevisiae ADH1; promoter for alcohol dehydrogenase 1
   2892..4394    +  CDS            OSM1: OSM1_YEAST - Experimental evidence at protein level: Swiss-Prot protein existence level 1. Irreversibly catalyzes the reduction of fumarate to succinate. Together with the second isozyme of soluble fumarate reductase (FRD1), essential for anaerobic growth. Involved in maintaining redox balance during oxygen deficiency conditions. Reduction of fumarate is the main source of succinate during fermentation, and under anaerobic conditions, the formation of succinate is strictly required for the reoxidation of FADH(2). From Saccharomyces cerevisiae (strain ATCC 204508 / S288c) (Baker's yeast).
   4419..5132    +  CDS            GFP (S65T): GFP (S65T) is a basic (constitutively fluorescent) green fluorescent protein published in 1995, derived from Aequorea victoria.
   5156..5343    +  terminator     ADH1 terminator: S. cerevisiae ADH1; transcription terminator for the S. cerevisiae alcohol dehydrogenase 1 (ADH1) gene
   5883..6977    +  CDS            LEU2: LEU3_YEAST - Experimental evidence at protein level: Swiss-Prot protein existence level 1. Catalyzes the oxidation of 3-carboxy-2-hydroxy-4- methylpentanoate (3-isopropylmalate) to 3-carboxy-4-methyl-2- oxopentanoate. The product decarboxylates to 4-methyl-2 oxopentanoate. From Saccharomyces cerevisiae (strain ATCC 204508 / S288c) (Baker's yeast).
>Addgene plasmid #62385 | pJW1515 | depositor full sequence | sequence record 102448 | pJW1515 sequence 7164 bps
GTTTAAACGAGCTCGAATTCATCGATGATATCAGATCCACTAGTGGCCTATGCGGCCGCGGATCTGCCGG
TCTCCCTATAGTGAGTCGTATTAATTTCGATAAGCCAGGTTAACCTGCATTAATGAATCGGCCAACGCGC
GGGGAGAGGCGGTTTGCGTATTGGGCGCTCTTCCGCTTCCTCGCTCACTGACTCGCTGCGCTCGGTCGTT
CGGCTGCGGCGAGCGGTATCAGCTCACTCAAAGGCGGTAATACGGTTATCCACAGAATCAGGGGATAACG
CAGGAAAGAACATGTGAGCAAAAGGCCAGCAAAAGGCCAGGAACCGTAAAAAGGCCGCGTTGCTGGCGTT
TTTCCATAGGCTCCGCCCCCCTGACGAGCATCACAAAAATCGACGCTCAAGTCAGAGGTGGCGAAACCCG
ACAGGACTATAAAGATACCAGGCGTTTCCCCCTGGAAGCTCCCTCGTGCGCTCTCCTGTTCCGACCCTGC
CGCTTACCGGATACCTGTCCGCCTTTCTCCCTTCGGGAAGCGTGGCGCTTTCTCAATGCTCACGCTGTAG
GTATCTCAGTTCGGTGTAGGTCGTTCGCTCCAAGCTGGGCTGTGTGCACGAACCCCCCGTTCAGCCCGAC
CGCTGCGCCTTATCCGGTAACTATCGTCTTGAGTCCAACCCGGTAAGACACGACTTATCGCCACTGGCAG
CAGCCACTGGTAACAGGATTAGCAGAGCGAGGTATGTAGGCGGTGCTACAGAGTTCTTGAAGTGGTGGCC
TAACTACGGCTACACTAGAAGGACAGTATTTGGTATCTGCGCTCTGCTGAAGCCAGTTACCTTCGGAAAA
AGAGTTGGTAGCTCTTGATCCGGCAAACAAACCACCGCTGGTAGCGGTGGTTTTTTTGTTTGCAAGCAGC
AGATTACGCGCAGAAAAAAAGGATCTCAAGAAGATCCTTTGATCTTTTCTACGGGGTCTGACGCTCAGTG
GAACGAAAACTCACGTTAAGGGATTTTGGTCATGAGATTATCAAAAAGGATCTTCACCTAGATCCTTTTA
AATTAAAAATGAAGTTTTAAATCAATCTAAAGTATATATGAGTAAACTTGGTCTGACAGTTACCAATGCT
TAATCAGTGAGGCACCTATCTCAGCGATCTGTCTATTTCGTTCATCCATAGTTGCCTGACTCCCCGTCGT
GTAGATAACTACGATACGGGAGGGCTTACCATCTGGCCCCAGTGCTGCAATGATACCGCGAGACCCACGC
TCACCGGCTCCAGATTTATCAGCAATAAACCAGCCAGCCGGAAGGGCCGAGCGCAGAAGTGGTCCTGCAA
CTTTATCCGCCTCCATCCAGTCTATTAATTGTTGCCGGGAAGCTAGAGTAAGTAGTTCGCCAGTTAATAG
TTTGCGCAACGTTGTTGCCATTGCTACAGGCATCGTGGTGTCACGCTCGTCGTTTGGTATGGCTTCATTC
AGCTCCGGTTCCCAACGATCAAGGCGAGTTACATGATCCCCCATGTTGTGCAAAAAAGCGGTTAGCTCCT
TCGGTCCTCCGATCGTTGTCAGAAGTAAGTTGGCCGCAGTGTTATCACTCATGGTTATGGCAGCACTGCA
TAATTCTCTTACTGTCATGCCATCCGTAAGATGCTTTTCTGTGACTGGTGAGTACTCAACCAAGTCATTC
TGAGAATAGTGTATGCGGCGACCGAGTTGCTCTTGCCCGGCGTCAATACGGGATAATACCGCGCCACATA
GCAGAACTTTAAAAGTGCTCATCATTGGAAAACGTTCTTCGGGGCGAAAACTCTCAAGGATCTTACCGCT
GTTGAGATCCAGTTCGATGTAACCCACTCGTGCACCCAACTGATCTTCAGCATCTTTTACTTTCACCAGC
GTTTCTGGGTGAGCAAAAACAGGAAGGCAAAATGCCGCAAAAAAGGGAATAAGGGCGACACGGAAATGTT
GAATACTCATACTCTTCCTTTTTCAATATTATTGAAGCATTTATCAGGGTTATTGTCTCATGAGCGGATA
CATATTTGAATGTATTTAGAAAAATAAACAAATAGGGGTTCCGCGCACATTTCCCCGAAAAGTGCCACCT
GACGTCTAAGAAACCATTATTATCATGACATTAACCTATAAAAATAGGCGTATCACGAGGCCCTTTCGTC
TCGCGCGTTTCGGTGATGACGGTGAAAACCTCTGACACATGCAGCTCCCGGAGACGGTCACAGCTTGTCT
GTAAGCGGATGCCGGGAGCAGACAAGCCCGTCAGGGCGCGTCAGCGGGTGTTGGCGGGTGTCGGGGCTGG
CTTAACTATGCGGCATCAGAGCAGATTGTACTGAGAGTGCACCATATGGACATATTGTCGTTAGAACGCG
GCTACAATTAATACATAACCTTATGTATCATACACATACGATTTAGGTGACACTATAGAACGCGGCCGCC
AGCTGAAGCTTCGTACGCTGCAGGTCGACGGTAATAGGCGCATGCAACTTCTTTTCTTTTTTTTTCTTTT
CTCTCTCCCCCGTTGTTGTCTCACCATATCCGCAATGACAAAAAAATGATGGAAGACACTAAAGGAAAAA
ATTAACGACAAAGACAGCACCAACAGATGTCGTTGTTCCAGAGCTGATGAGGGGTATCTCGAAGCACACG
AAACTTTTTCCTTCCTTCATTCACGCACACTACTCTCTAATGAGCAACGGTATACGGCCTTCCTTCCAGT
TACTTGAATTTGAAATAAAAAAAAGTTTGCTGTCTTGCTATCAAGTATAAATAGACCTGCAATTATTAAT
CTTTTGTTTCCTCGTCATTGTTCTCGTTCCCTTTCTTCCTTGTTTCTTTTTCTGCACAATATTTCAAGCT
ATACCAAGCATACAATCAACTATGATTAGATCTGTGAGAAGGGTTTTCATTTACGTCTCAATATTCGTAT
TGATAATAGTTTTGAAAAGAACATTAAGTGGCACAGATCAAACGTCAATGAAACAACCAGTGGTGGTCAT
TGGCTCTGGTTTGGCAGGCTTAACCACAAGTAATCGTCTCATTAGTAAATACAGAATTCCTGTTGTGCTT
TTGGATAAGGCGGCTTCTATTGGTGGGAATTCTATAAAGGCTTCTAGTGGTATTAATGGTGCTCACACAG
ACACTCAACAAAATTTAAAGGTAATGGACACTCCCGAATTGTTTTTGAAAGATACTTTGCATTCGGCTAA
AGGCAGAGGGGTTCCATCACTGATGGATAAGTTGACTAAGGAATCCAAGAGTGCTATCAGGTGGTTGCAA
ACAGAATTCGATTTGAAATTAGACCTCCTTGCGCAATTGGGCGGTCACTCTGTTCCAAGGACCCATAGAT
CTTCTGGCAAATTACCACCAGGTTTTGAAATCGTGCAAGCGTTATCAAAAAAACTAAAGGATATCTCTTC
CAAAGATTCCAATCTCGTGCAGATTATGCTAAACAGTGAAGTAGTGGATATCGAGCTTGATAATCAAGGT
CATGTTACTGGTGTAGTATATATGGACGAGAACGGAAACCGTAAAATCATGAAGTCACACCATGTCGTGT
TTTGCTCAGGTGGATTTGGTTACTCTAAGGAAATGTTGAAAGAGTACTCACCAAATTTGATTCACTTGCC
AACTACTAATGGCAAACAGACTACAGGTGATGGTCAAAAAATCCTTTCAAAGTTGGGTGCCGAATTGATT
GATATGGATCAAGTGCAGGTACACCCTACCGGCTTCATTGATCCAAATGACCGTGAAAATAACTGGAAGT
TTTTGGCTGCAGAGGCATTGAGGGGTTTAGGCGGCATCTTATTGCATCCCACCACTGGAAGAAGGTTTAC
AAATGAATTGAGCACCAGAGATACAGTAACCATGGAAATACAGTCTAAATGTCCGAAAAATGATAATAGA
GCACTTTTGGTAATGAGCGACAAAGTCTACGAGAACTATACGAATAACATAAACTTTTATATGTCCAAAA
ACTTAATCAAAAAAGTGTCAATCAACGATCTGATCCGACAATATGACCTACAAACTACAGCTTCTGAACT
GGTAACTGAACTGAAGAGCTATTCCGATGTTAATACTAAGGATACGTTTGATAGGCCATTGATTATCAAT
GCCTTTGATAAAGATATTTCGACTGAATCAACTGTTTATGTTGGGGAAGTTACACCAGTTGTTCATTTCA
CAATGGGTGGTGTGAAAATTAATGAGAAATCTCAGGTAATTAAGAAAAATTCGGAAAGCGTTCTATCTAA
TGGGATATTTGCTGCTGGTGAAGTTTCGGGTGGTGTTCATGGAGCCAACAGATTGGGTGGATCTAGTTTG
TTAGAGTGTGTTGTCTTTGGAAAGACAGCTGCGGATAACATAGCAAAATTGTACGGTGACGGTGCTGGTT
TAATTAACATGTCAAAAGGCGAGGAACTATTCACAGGTGTCGTACCAATACTGGTAGAATTGGATGGCGA
CGTAAACGGGCATAAGTTTTCTGTGAGTGGTGAGGGTGAAGGGGACGCAACTTATGGCAAACTTACACTT
AAGTTCATCTGCACCACAGGGAAGCTGCCTGTCCCATGGCCAACTCTAGTTACAACTCTCACTTACGGAG
TACAATGTTTTTCTCGATACCCAGACCACATGAAACAACATGACTTTTTCAAATCTGCCATGCCTGAGGG
ATATGTGCAAGAGAGAACTATTTTCTTTAAAGATGATGGTAATTACAAAACTCGTGCTGAAGTGAAGTTT
GAAGGAGATACACTTGTTAATAGAATTGAGTTAAAGGGTATTGACTTTAAGGAAGATGGTAATATCTTAG
GTCACAAATTGGAATACAACTACAATTCACATAACGTTTACATCATGGCAGATAAACAGAAAAACGGCAT
AAAAGTTAATTTCAAAATTAGACATAATATCGAAGATGGTTCCGTTCAACTCGCTGATCATTATCAACAA
AATACACCAATCGGAGATGGACCTGTTCTATTGCCAGACAACCATTACTTATCTACACAGAGCGCCTTGT
CAAAAGATCCTAATGAAAAGAGAGATCACATGGTTTTGTTAGAATTTGTCACCGCTGCGGGTATAACGTT
GGGTATGGATGAATTGTACAAATAAGGCGCGCCACTTCTAAATAAGCGAATTTCTTATGATTTATGATTT
TTATTATTAAATAAGTTATAAAAAAAATAAGTGTATACAAATTTTAAAGTGACTCTTAGGTTTTAAAACG
AAAATTCTTATTCTTGAGTAACTCTTTCCTGTAGGTCAGGTTGCTTTCTCAGGTATAGTATGAGGTCGCT
CTTATTGACCACACCTCTACCGGCAGATCCGCTAGGGATAACAGGGTAATATAGATCTGTTTTTACCAAT
AGATAGCGGTTTAATATAAGGTTTCAACAAGAAATATTTTGTGAAAATCAAAAGTTAATAGTTTCACTGT
CGAAAATATGAAAGTTTAAGTTTTCAGTTCATCCCATTGTAGTTATCAAATTTCTGTGTTTCCCGTATAT
GTGTGCTCTGTATTCATCGCTATCTTGAAACTGGTTATGATCGTTGCGCATGTGACCTGTATCGCTCAAA
AGAGCCCGGCACCGGTACCGGGCAAAAGCCCCTAGCAAGCTAAAATGATTCAACTTTCGTAGTAATTTGT
TCAACCGGTCACAGTAAAGTCAATGACTAACTTTTGAATCGAGGATGTATTTCCAATTGAAAGCAATGTA
TATATAAACCATTGTGTTGAAGCTTGTCTTACAGTTTTCTTGTATCCTCCCATTGTTCATATAGTACTTA
AAGTACCATAATCCTTAAAGAACAAACTTGAAAGAGAATACACTATACACAACTAATAAATAAAGAATAA
TCATGGCTGTGACCAAGACAATTGTAGTTCTACCAGGTGACCATGTTGGTCAAGAAATCACTGAAGAGGC
CATTAAAGTTTTAAATGCTATTCAGGAATGTCGTCCAGACAAGGTCAATTTCAAGTTTGATCATCATTTG
ATCGGTGGTGCTGCAATTGATGCCACTGGTGTTCCATTACCAGACGAAGCTTTGGAGGCCTCTAAGAAAG
CTGATGCCGTGCTTCTGGGTGCTGTTGGTGGTCCAAAATGGGGTACTGGCGCTGTCAGACCAGAACAAGG
TCTTTTGAAAATCCGTAAGGAGTTGCAATTGTATGCTAATCTAAGACCATGTAATTTTGCATCTGATTCC
TTACTAGATCTATCGCCATTGAAGCCTGAAATTGCAAGAGGTACAGATTTCGTCGTTGTTAGAGAACTAG
TGGGTGGTATTTATTTCGGGGAGAGAAAAGAAGATGAAGGTGATGGTGTCGCCTGGGATAGCGAAAAGTA
TTCTGTGCCCGAAGTTCAAAGAATCACTAGAATGGCTGCTTTCATGGCTCTGCAACACAACCCACCTTTA
CCTATTTGGTCTCTAGATAAAGCCAACGTTCTAGCATCATCAAGATTATGGAGAAAAACAGTGGAAGAGA
CGATTAAGAATGAATTCCCACAATTGACTGTTCAACATCAATTGATTGATTCCGCTGCTATGATCTTGGT
TAAGAACCCAACTCATCTAAATGGTATTATTATCACAAACAATATGTTTGGTGATATTATCTCCGATGAA
GCCTCCGTGATCCCAGGTTCGTTAGGATTACTTCCATCTGCCTCCTTGGCATCTCTTCCAGATAAGAATA
CGGCATTTGGTTTATATGAGCCATGTCATGGCTCTGCTCCAGACTTACCAAAGGGAAAGGTTAACCCCGT
AGCAACAATCCTATCTGCTGCTATGATGTTGAAGTTGTCTCTGGACCTGTTCGAAGAAGGTGAAATTATA
GAACAAGCAGTCAAGAAAGTGTTGGATTCTGGTATCAGAACAGCGGATCTAAAGGGTACCAACTCTACTA
CTGAGGTCGGTGATGCAGTAGCGAAAGCTGTCAGGGAACTATTAGCTTAGACTTAGTAGATGTACAGTTG
CATACATAAGTCTGAACAGAAAGAAGTAAATATCATATCTAGTTCGGTTTAGAAATCAGTGACTATATTG
GTTTTGACCAGATCGCAATCCTTGCAAGCATTTAGTAATGACTATCAAACCGGTGAATCATCTGATAAGG
CTATATTAGCTTGTGCATTCGCAT
