>Addgene plasmid #62385 | pJW1515 | addgene partial sequence | sequence record 106433 | yADH1-F 5'-ATACGGCCTTCCTTCCAGTT-3'
TGCTGTCTTGCTATCAAGTATAAATAGACCTGCAATTATTAATCTTTTGTTTCCTCGTCATTGTTCTCGT
TCCCTTTCTTCCTTGTTTCTTTTTCTGCACAATATTTCAAGCTATACCAAGCATACAATCAACTATGATT
AGATCTGTGAGAAGGGTTTTCATTTACGTCTCAATATTCGTATTGATAATAGTTTTGAAAAGAACATTAA
GTGGCACAGATCAAACGTCAATGAAACAACCAGTGGTGGTCATTGGCTCTGGTTTGGCAGGCTTAACCAC
AAGTAATCGTCTCATTAGTAAATACAGAATTCCTGTTGTGCTTTTGGATAAGGCGGCTTCTATTGGTGGG
AATTCTATAAAGGCTTCTAGTGGTATTAATGGTGCTCACACAGACACTCAACAAAATTTAAAGGTAATGG
ACACTCCCGAATTGTTTTTGAAAGATACTTTGCATTCGGCTAAAGGCAGAGGGGTTCCATCACTGATGGA
TAAGTTGACTAAGGAATCCAAGAGTGCTATCAGGTGGTTGCAAACAGAATTCGATTTGAAATTAGACCTC
CTTGCGCAATTGGGCGGTCACTCTGTTCCAAGGACCCATAGATCTTCTGGCAAATTACCACCAGGTTTTG
AAATCGTGCAAGCGTTATCAAAAAAACTAAAGGATATCTCTTCCAAAGATTCCAATCTCGTGCAGATTAT
GCTAAACAGTGAAGTAGTGGATATCGAGCTTGATAATCAAGGTCATGTTACTGGTGTAGTATATATGGAC
GAGAACGGAAACCGTAAAATCATGAAGTCACACCATGTCGTGTTTTGCTCAGGTGGATTTGGTTACTCTA
AGGAAATGTTGAAAGAGTACTCACCAAATTTGATTCACTTGCCAACTACTAATGGCAA
