>Addgene plasmid #62385 | pJW1515 | addgene partial sequence | sequence record 108442 | pHybLex_rev 5'-GAGTCACTTTAAAATTTGTATACAC-3'
AAATCATAAATCATAAGAAATTCGCTTATTTAGAAGTGGCGCGCCTTATTTGTACAATTCATCCATACCC
AACGTTATACCCGCAGCGGTGACAAATTCTAACAAAACCATGTGATCTCTCTTTTCATTAGGATCTTTTG
ACAAGGCGCTCTGTGTAGATAAGTAATGGTTGTCTGGCAATAGAACAGGTCCATCTCCGATTGGTGTATT
TTGTTGATAATGATCAGCGAGTTGAACGGAACCATCTTCGATATTATGTCTAATTTTGAAATTAACTTTT
ATGCCGTTTTTCTGTTTATCTGCCATGATGTAAACGTTATGTGAATTGTAGTTGTATTCCAATTTGTGAC
CTAAGATATTACCATCTTCCTTAAAGTCAATACCCTTTAACTCAATTCTATTAACAAGTGTATCTCCTTC
AAACTTCACTTCAGCACGAGTTTTGTAATTACCATCATCTTTAAAGAAAATAGTTCTCTCTTGCACATAT
CCCTCAGGCATGGCAGATTTGAAAAAGTCATGTTGTTTCATGTGGTCTGGGTATCGAGAAAAACATTGTA
CTCCGTAAGTGAGAGTTGTAACTAGAGTTGGCCATGGGACAGGCAGCTTCCCTGTGGTGCAGATGAACTT
AAGTGTAAGTTTGCCATAAGTTGCGTCCCCTTCACCCTCACCACTCACAGAAAACTTATGCCCGTTTACG
TCGCCATCCAATTCTACCAGTATTGGTACGACACCTGTGAATAGTTCCTCGCCTTTTGACATGTTAATTA
AACCAGCACCGTCACCGTACAATTTTGCTATGTTATCCGCAGCTGTCTTTCCAAAGACAACACACTCTAA
CAAACTAGATCCACCCAATCTGTTGGCTCCATGAACACCACCCGAA
